Addgene plasmid #121861: JT504: pMVP/SB/eGFP-DEST
Purpose: (Empty Backbone) pMVP destination vector, empty Sleeping Beauty transposon vector backbone w/ eGFP selection cassette
Depositing lab: Christopher Newgard. Depositing organization: Duke University. Publication: Creation of versatile cloning platforms for transgene expression and dCas9-based epigenome editing. Haldeman JM, Conway AE, Arlotto ME, Slentz DH, Muoio DM, Becker TC, Newgard CB. Nucleic Acids Res. 2018 Dec 27. pii: 5264291. doi: 10.1093/nar/gky1286. PubMed 30590691.
Backbone
  Vector backbone: JN607
  Backbone manufacturer: Newgard Lab
  Backbone size (bp): 4582
  Vector type: Mammalian Expression ; Sleeping Beauty Transposon, pMVP Gateway Destination Vector
  Selectable markers: eGFP
Growth in bacteria
  Bacterial resistance: Chloramphenicol and Ampicillin, 25 & 100 μg/mL
  Growth temperature: 37°C
  Growth strain: ccdB Survival
  Copy number: High Copy
Gene/Insert
  Gene/Insert name: Gateway selection cassette (ccdb gene + Chlor resistance gene)
  Species: Synthetic
  Insert size (bp): 1455
  Cloning method: Gibson Cloning
Terms and licenses: Academic/Nonprofit Terms; Industry Terms: Not Available to Industry
Depositor comments: Sleeping Beauty ITR sequences derived from Addgene #26558
How to cite: JT504: pMVP/SB/eGFP-DEST was a gift from Christopher Newgard (Addgene plasmid # 121861 ; http://n2t.net/addgene:121861 ; RRID:Addgene_121861)
