[The description below was written by a language model from this plasmid's Addgene catalogue record and pLannotate feature annotations shown in this document.]
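Description:
JT504: pMVP/SB/eGFP-DEST is an empty Gateway destination vector from the pMVP modular cloning platform, built on a Sleeping Beauty transposon backbone (JN607) for transgene expression in mammalian cells. It is a high-copy plasmid of about 6 kb that replicates in E. coli from a ColE1/pUC-type origin and carries an ampicillin resistance gene (bla) with its own promoter. Only fragments of an f1 origin and of pBluescript-derived polylinker and lacZα sequence remain in the backbone.

The cloning site is a standard Gateway selection cassette flanked by attR1 and attR2. It contains a chloramphenicol acetyltransferase gene and the ccdB toxin gene, along with a partial ccdA fragment. Because ccdB poisons DNA gyrase in ordinary strains, the unrecombined vector has to be maintained in a ccdB-tolerant host under combined chloramphenicol and ampicillin selection. In an LR recombination, the cassette is exchanged for the entry-clone payload, and losing ccdB provides counter-selection for correct recombinants. No mammalian promoter is annotated upstream of attR1, so expression elements for the gene of interest presumably arrive with the recombined pMVP modules, though the record does not state this outright.

Downstream of attR2 lies a separate marker unit in which SV40 enhancer/early promoter and the bacterial EM7 promoter drive EGFP, followed by an HSV TK polyadenylation signal. This lets cells carrying the construct be identified or sorted by fluorescence rather than by drug selection. The Sleeping Beauty inverted terminal repeats, which the depositor notes were derived from another deposited plasmid, are not picked up in the automated feature table. They would define the segment that the transposase, for which no coding sequence is annotated here, mobilises into the host genome for stable integration.
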