Features (pLannotate 1.2.2; 21 found; start..end, strand, type, name):
     24..128     +  promoter       AmpR promoter: bla
    129..989     +  CDS            AmpR: β-lactamase; bla; confers resistance to ampicillin, carbenicillin, and related antibiotics
   1160..1748    +  rep_origin     ori: high-copy-number ColE1/pMB1/pBR322/pUC origin of replication
   1925..1942    -  CDS            lacZα (fragment): LacZα fragment of β-galactosidase; lacZ fragment
   1943..1978    +  misc_feature   MCS (fragment): pBluescript multiple cloning site
   2220..2241    +  misc_feature   MCS (fragment): pBluescript multiple cloning site
   2241..2365    +  protein_bind   attR1: mutant version of attR; recombination site for the Gateway® LR reaction LR Clonase™
   2390..2420    +  promoter       lac UV5 promoter: E. coli lac promoter with an "up" mutation
   2444..2473    +  promoter       cat promoter (fragment): promoter of the E. coli cat gene encoding chloramphenicol acetyltransferase
   2474..3133    +  CDS            CmR: chloramphenicol acetyltransferase; cat; confers resistance to chloramphenicol
   3312..3470    +  CDS            ccdA (fragment): CCDA_ECO57 - Also known as H, letA. Experimental evidence at protein level: Swiss-Prot protein existence level 1. Antitoxin component of a type II toxin-antitoxin (TA) system which inhibits the post-segregational killing (PSK) of plasmid-free cells, also referred to as a plasmid addiction system. Binds to and blocks the activity of CcdB; will also remove bound CcdB protein from the CcdB-GyrA complex by forming a CcdA-CcdB complex, a process termed rejuvenation. Functions as a transcriptional corepressor for the ccdAB operon, repression also requires CcdB (By similarity). From Escherichia coli
   3475..3777    +  CDS            ccdB: CCDB_ECOLI - Also known as G, letB, letD. Experimental evidence at protein level: Swiss-Prot protein existence level 1. Toxic component of a type II toxin-antitoxin (TA) system, functioning in plasmid maintainence. Responsible for the post- segregational killing (PSK) of plasmid-free cells, also referred to as a plasmid addiction system. Half-life of over 2 hours. Cell killing by CcdB is accompanied by filamentation, defects in chromosome and plasmid segregation, defects in cell division, formation of anucleate cells, decreased DNA synthesis and plasmid loss. Interferes with the activity of DN
   3821..3945    -  protein_bind   attR2: mutant version of attR; recombination site for the Gateway® LR reaction LR Clonase™
   3946..3977    +  misc_feature   MCS (fragment): pBluescript multiple cloning site
   3997..4313    +  promoter       SV40 promoter: SV40 enhancer and early promoter
   4361..4408    +  promoter       EM7 promoter: synthetic bacterial promoter&nbsp
   4427..5146    +  CDS            EGFP: the original enhanced GFP (Yang et al., 1996) mammalian codon-optimized
   5230..5278    +  polyA_signal   HSV TK poly(A) signal: herpes simplex virus thymidine kinase polyadenylation signal (Cole and Stacy, 1985)
   5369..5385    -  polyA_signal   bGH poly(A) signal (fragment): bovine growth hormone polyadenylation signal
   5454..5516    -  rep_origin     f1 ori (fragment) (sequence partly withheld): f1 bacteriophage origin of replication; arrow indicates direction of (+) strand synthesis
   5763..6034    -  rep_origin     f1 ori (fragment) (sequence partly withheld): f1 bacteriophage origin of replication; arrow indicates direction of (+) strand synthesis
>Addgene plasmid #121861 | JT504: pMVP/SB/eGFP-DEST | addgene full sequence | sequence record 237485 | Addgene NGS Result
GTGGCACTTTTCGGGGAAATGTGCGCGGAACCCCTATTTGTTTATTTTTCTAAATACATTCAAATATGTA
TCCGCTCATGAGACAATAACCCTGATAAATGCTTCAATAATATTGAAAAAGGAAGAGTATGAGTATTCAA
CATTTCCGTGTCGCCCTTATTCCCTTTTTTGCGGCATTTTGCCTTCCTGTTTTTGCTCACCCAGAAACGC
TGGTGAAAGTAAAAGATGCTGAAGATCAGTTGGGTGCACGAGTGGGTTACATCGAACTGGATCTCAACAG
CGGTAAGATCCTTGAGAGTTTTCGCCCCGAAGAACGTTTTCCAATGATGAGCACTTTTAAAGTTCTGCTA
TGTGGCGCGGTATTATCCCGTATTGACGCCGGGCAAGAGCAACTCGGTCGCCGCATACACTATTCTCAGA
ATGACTTGGTTGAGTACTCACCAGTCACAGAAAAGCATCTTACGGATGGCATGACAGTAAGAGAATTATG
CAGTGCTGCCATAACCATGAGTGATAACACTGCGGCCAACTTACTTCTGACAACGATCGGAGGACCGAAG
GAGCTAACCGCTTTTTTGCACAACATGGGGGATCATGTAACTCGCCTTGATCGTTGGGAACCGGAGCTGA
ATGAAGCCATACCAAACGACGAGCGTGACACCACGATGCCTGTAGCAATGGCAACAACGTTGCGCAAACT
ATTAACTGGCGAACTACTTACTCTAGCTTCCCGGCAACAATTAATAGACTGGATGGAGGCGGATAAAGTT
GCAGGACCACTTCTGCGCTCGGCCCTTCCGGCTGGCTGGTTTATTGCTGATAAATCTGGAGCCGGTGAGC
GTGGGTCTCGCGGTATCATTGCAGCACTGGGGCCAGATGGTAAGCCCTCCCGTATCGTAGTTATCTACAC
GACGGGGAGTCAGGCAACTATGGATGAACGAAATAGACAGATCGCTGAGATAGGTGCCTCACTGATTAAG
CATTGGTAACTGTCAGACCAAGTTTACTCATATATACTTTAGATTGATTTAAAACTTCATTTTTAATTTA
AAAGGATCTAGGTGAAGATCCTTTTTGATAATCTCATGACCAAAATCCCTTAACGTGAGTTTTCGTTCCA
CTGAGCGTCAGACCCCGTAGAAAAGATCAAAGGATCTTCTTGAGATCCTTTTTTTCTGCGCGTAATCTGC
TGCTTGCAAACAAAAAAACCACCGCTACCAGCGGTGGTTTGTTTGCCGGATCAAGAGCTACCAACTCTTT
TTCCGAAGGTAACTGGCTTCAGCAGAGCGCAGATACCAAATACTGTTCTTCTAGTGTAGCCGTAGTTAGG
CCACCACTTCAAGAACTCTGTAGCACCGCCTACATACCTCGCTCTGCTAATCCTGTTACCAGTGGCTGCT
GCCAGTGGCGATAAGTCGTGTCTTACCGGGTTGGACTCAAGACGATAGTTACCGGATAAGGCGCAGCGGT
CGGGCTGAACGGGGGGTTCGTGCACACAGCCCAGCTTGGAGCGAACGACCTACACCGAACTGAGATACCT
ACAGCGTGAGCTATGAGAAAGCGCCACGCTTCCCGAAGGGAGAAAGGCGGACAGGTATCCGGTAAGCGGC
AGGGTCGGAACAGGAGAGCGCACGAGGGAGCTTCCAGGGGGAAACGCCTGGTATCTTTATAGTCCTGTCG
GGTTTCGCCACCTCTGACTTGAGCGTCGATTTTTGTGATGCTCGTCAGGGGGGCGGAGCCTATGGAAAAA
CGCCAGCAACGCGGCCTTTTTACGGTTCCTGGCCTTTTGCTGGCCTTTTGCTCACATGTTCTTTCCTGCG
TTATCCCCTGATTCTGTGGATAACCGTATTACCGCCTTTGAGTGAGCTGATACCGCTCGCCGCAGCCGAA
CGACCGAGCGCAGCGAGTCAGTGAGCGAGGAAGCTGTAAAACGACGGCCAGTAGCTCCACCGCGGTGGCG
GCCGCTCTAGAACTAGTGTACACCCTATACAGTTGAAGTCGGAAGTTTACATACACTTAAGTTGGAGTCA
TTAAAACTCGTTTTTCAACTACTCCACAAATTTCTTGTTAACAAACAATAGTTTTGGCAAGTCAGTTAGG
ACATCTACTTTGTGCATGACACAAGTCATTTTTCCAACAATTGTTTACAGACAGATTATTTCACTTATAA
TTCACTGTATCACAATTCCAGTGGGTCAGAAGTTTACATACACTAAGTTGGGCTGCAGGAATTCGATATC
ACAAGTTTGTACAAAAAAGCTGAACGAGAAACGTAAAATGATATAAATATCAATATATTAAATTAGATTT
TGCATAAAAAACAGACTACATAATACTGTAAAACACAACATATCCAGTCACTATGGCGGCCGCATTAGGC
ACCCCAGGCTTTACACTTTATGCTTCCGGCTCGTATAATGTGTGGATTTTGAGTTAGGATCCGTCGAGAT
TTTCAGGAGCTAAGGAAGCTAAAATGGAGAAAAAAATCACTGGATATACCACCGTTGATATATCCCAATG
GCATCGTAAAGAACATTTTGAGGCATTTCAGTCAGTTGCTCAATGTACCTATAACCAGACCGTTCAGCTG
GATATTACGGCCTTTTTAAAGACCGTAAAGAAAAATAAGCACAAGTTTTATCCGGCCTTTATTCACATTC
TTGCCCGCCTGATGAATGCTCATCCGGAATTCCGTATGGCAATGAAAGACGGTGAGCTGGTGATATGGGA
TAGTGTTCACCCTTGTTACACCGTTTTCCATGAGCAAACTGAAACGTTTTCATCGCTCTGGAGTGAATAC
CACGACGATTTCCGGCAGTTTCTACACATATATTCGCAAGATGTGGCGTGTTACGGTGAAAACCTGGCCT
ATTTCCCTAAAGGGTTTATTGAGAATATGTTTTTCGTCTCAGCCAATCCCTGGGTGAGTTTCACCAGTTT
TGATTTAAACGTGGCCAATATGGACAACTTCTTCGCCCCCGTTTTCACCATGGGCAAATATTATACGCAA
GGCGACAAGGTGCTGATGCCGCTGGCGATTCAGGTTCATCATGCCGTTTGTGATGGCTTCCATGTCGGCA
GAATGCTTAATGAATTACAACAGTACTGCGATGAGTGGCAGGGCGGGGCGTAAACGCGTGGATCCGGCTT
ACTAAAAGCCAGATAACAGTATGCGTATTTGCGCGCTGATTTTTGCGGTATAAGAATATATACTGATATG
TATACCCGAAGTATGTCAAAAAGAGGTATGCTATGAAGCAGCGTATTACAGTGACAGTTGACAGCGACAG
CTATCAGTTGCTCAAGGCATATATGATGTCAATATCTCCGGTCTGGTAAGCACAACCATGCAGAATGAAG
CCCGTCGTCTGCGTGCCGAACGCTGGAAAGCGGAAAATCAGGAAGGGATGGCTGAGGTCGCCCGGTTTAT
TGAAATGAACGGCTCTTTTGCTGACGAGAACAGGGGCTGGTGAAATGCAGTTTAAGGTTTACACCTATAA
AAGAGAGAGCCGTTATCGTCTGTTTGTGGATGTACAGAGTGATATTATTGACACGCCCGGGCGACGGATG
GTGATCCCCCTGGCCAGTGCACGTCTGCTGTCAGATAAAGTCTCCCGTGAACTTTACCCGGTGGTGCATA
TCGGGGATGAAAGCTGGCGCATGATGACCACCGATATGGCCAGTGTGCCGGTCTCCGTTATCGGGGAAGA
AGTGGCTGATCTCAGCCACCGCGAAAATGACATCAAAAACGCCATTAACCTGATGTTCTGGGGAATATAA
ATGTCAGGCTCCCTTATACACAGCCAGTCTGCAGGTCGACCATAGTGACTGGATATGTTGTGTTTTACAG
TATTATGTAGTCTGTTTTTTATGCAAAATCTAATTTAATATATTGATATTTATATCATTTTACGTTTCTC
GTTCAGCTTTCTTGTACAAAGTGGTGATATCAAGCTTATCGATACCGTCGACCTCGACATGGTCATAGCT
GTTGACGGTGTGGAAAGTCCCCAGGCTCCCCAGCAGGCAGAAGTATGCAAAGCATGCATCTCAATTAGTC
AGCAACCAGGTGTGGAAAGTCCCCAGGCTCCCCAGCAGGCAGAAGTATGCAAAGCATGCATCTCAATTAG
TCAGCAACCATAGTCCCGCCCCTAACTCCGCCCATCCCGCCCCTAACTCCGCCCAGTTCCGCCCATTCTC
CGCCCCATGGCTGACTAATTTTTTTTATTTATGCAGAGGCCGAGGCCGCCTCTGCCTCTGAGCTATTCCA
GAAGTAGTGAGGAGGCTTTTTTGGAGGCCTAGGCTTTTGCAAAAAGCTCCCGGGAGCTTGTATATCCATT
TTCGGATCTGATCAGCACGTGTTGACAATTAATCATCGGCATAGTATATCGGCATAGTATAATACGACAA
GGTGAGGAACTAAACCATGGTGAGCAAGGGCGAGGAGCTGTTCACCGGGGTGGTGCCCATCCTGGTCGAG
CTGGACGGCGACGTAAACGGCCACAAGTTCAGCGTGTCCGGCGAGGGCGAGGGCGATGCCACCTACGGCA
AGCTGACCCTGAAGTTCATCTGCACCACCGGCAAGCTGCCCGTGCCCTGGCCCACCCTCGTGACCACCCT
GACCTACGGCGTGCAGTGCTTCAGCCGCTACCCCGACCACATGAAGCAGCACGACTTCTTCAAGTCCGCC
ATGCCCGAAGGCTACGTCCAGGAGCGCACCATCTTCTTCAAGGACGACGGCAACTACAAGACCCGCGCCG
AGGTGAAGTTCGAGGGCGACACCCTGGTGAACCGCATCGAGCTGAAGGGCATCGACTTCAAGGAGGACGG
CAACATCCTGGGGCACAAGCTGGAGTACAACTACAACAGCCACAACGTCTATATCATGGCCGACAAGCAG
AAGAACGGCATCAAGGTGAACTTCAAGATCCGCCACAACATCGAGGACGGCAGCGTGCAGCTCGCCGACC
ACTACCAGCAGAACACCCCCATCGGCGACGGCCCCGTGCTGCTGCCCGACAACCACTACCTGAGCACCCA
GTCCGCCCTGAGCAAAGACCCCAACGAGAAGCGCGATCACATGGTCCTGCTGGAGTTCGTGACCGCCGCC
GGGATCACTCTCGGCATGGACGAGCTGTACAAGTAACGTACCGGTTAGTAATGAGTTTAAACGGGGGAGG
CTAACTGAAACACGGAAGGAGACAATACCGGAAGGAACCCGCGCTATGACGGCAATAAAAAGACAGAATA
AAACGCACGGGTGTTGGGTCGTTTGTTCATAAACGCGGGGTTCGGTCCCAGGGCTGGCACTCTGTCGATA
CCCCACCGAGACCCCATTGGGGCCAATACGCCCGCGTTTCTTCCTTTTCCCCACCCCACCCCCCAAGTTC
GGGTGAAGGCCCAGGGCTCGCAGCCAACGTCGGGGCGGCAGGCCCTGCCATAGCAGATCCGGTTAAATCA
AAAGAATAGACCGAGATAGGGT
[34 nt withheld, positions 5483-5516]
GTACATTGAGTGTATGTAAACTTCTGACCCACTGGGAATGTGATGAAAGAAATAAAAGCTGAAATGAATC
ATTCTCTCTACTATTATTCTGATATTTCACATTCTTAAAATAAAGTGGTGATCCTAACTGACCTAAGACA
GGGAATTTTTACTAGGATTAAATGTCAGGAATTGTGAAAAAGTGAGTTTAAATGTATTTGGCTAAGGTGT
ATGTAAACTTCCGACTTCAACTGTATAGGGATTGTACAAAGG
[49 nt withheld, positions 5769-5817]
T
[91 nt withheld, positions 5819-5909]
G
[124 nt withheld, positions 5911-6034]
CAG
